>Addgene plasmid #62830 | pHL1633 | addgene partial sequence | sequence record 112471 | GFP-R 5'-CCATCTAATTCAACAAGAATTGGGACAAC-3'
GCATGGATCCGCGACCCATTTGCTGTCCACCAGTCATGCTAGCCATATGTATATCTCCTTCTTAAAGTTA
AACAAAATTATTTCTAGAGGTACCAGTATCTTGTTATCCGCTCACATTTATGGATCAGTCGACCTGCAGT
TCGAGACGTCAGGTGGCACTTTTCGGGGAAATGTGCGCGGAACCCCTATTTGTTTATTTTTCTAAATACA
TTCAAATATGTATCCGCTCATGAGACAATAACCCTGATAAATGCTTCAATAATATTGAAAAAGGAAGAGT
ATGAGTATTCAACATTTCCGTGTCGCCCTTATTCCCTTTTTTGCGGCATTTTGCCTTCCTGTTTTTGCTC
ACCCAGAAACGCTGGTGAAAGTAAAAGATGCTGAAGATCAGTTGGGTGCACGAGTGGGTTACATCGAACT
GGATCTCAACAGCGGTAAGATCCTTGAGAGTTTTCGCCCCGAAGAACGTTTTCCAATGATGAGCACTTTT
AAAGTTCTGCTATGTGGCGCGGTATTATCCCGTATTGACGCCGGGCAAGAGCAACTCGGTCGCCGCATAC
ACTATTCTCAGAATGACTTGGTTGAGTACTCACCAGTCACAGAAAAGCATCTTACGGATGGCATGACAGT
AAGAGAATTATGCAGTGCTGCCATAACCATGAGTGATAACACTGCGGCCAACTTACTTCTGACAACGATC
GGAGGACCGAAGGAGCTAACCGCTTTTTTGCACAACATGGGGGATCATGTAACTCGCCTTGATCGTTGGG
AACCGGAGCTGAATGAAGCCATACCAAACGACGAGCGTGACACCACGATGCCTGTAGCAATGGCAACAAC
GTTGCGCAAACTATTAACTGGCGAACTACTTACTCTAGCTTCCCGG
