>Addgene plasmid #62830 | pHL1633 | addgene partial sequence | sequence record 112490 | AspTerm 5'-ACTGCTCACAAGAAAAAAGGCACG-3'
CCTGTACGATTAAAGCCTTATTTGTATAGTTCATCCATGCCATGTGTAATCCCAGTCAGCTGTTACAAAC
TCAAGAAGGACCATGTGGTCTCTCTTTTCGTTGGGATCTTTCGAAAGTGCAGATTGTGTGGACAGGTAAT
GGTTGTCTGGTAAAAGGACAGGGCCATCGCCAATTGGAGTATTTTGTTGATAATGGTCTGCTAGTTGAAC
GCTTCCATCTTCAATGTTGTGTCTAATTTTGAAGTTAACTTTGATTCCATTCTTTTGTTTGTCTGCCATG
ATGTATACATTGTGTGAGTTATAGTTGTATTCCAATTTGTGTCCAAGAATGTTTCCATCTTCTTTAAAAT
CAATACCTTTTAACTCGATTCTATTAACAAGGGTATCACCTTCAAACTTGACTTCAGCACGTGTCTTGTA
GTTCCCGTCATCTTTGAAAAATATAGTTCTTTCCTGTACATAACCTTCGGGCATGGCACTCTTGAAAAAG
TCATGCTGTTTCATATGATCTGGGTATCTCGCAAAGCATTGAACACCATAACCGAAAGTAGTGACAAGTG
TTGGCCATGGAACAGGTAGTTTTCCAGTAGTGCAAATAAATTTAAGGGTAAGTTTTCCGTATGTTGCATC
ACCTTCACCCTCTCCACTGACAGAAAATTTGTGCCCATTAACATCACCATCTAATTCAACAAGAATTGGG
ACAACTCCAGTGAAAAGTTCTTCTCCTTTACGCATGGATCCGCGACCCATTTGCTGTCCACCAGTCATGC
TAGCCATATGTATATCTCCTTCTTAAAGTTAAACAAAATTATTTCTAGAGGTACCAGTATCTTGTTATCC
GCTCACATTTATGGATCAGTCGACCTGCAGTTCGAGACGTCA
