[The description below was written by a language model from this plasmid's Addgene catalogue record.]
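Description:
pHL1633 is a bacterial expression and synthetic biology plasmid built on a laboratory-made backbone whose origin is otherwise recorded as unknown. It replicates in E. coli from a ColE1 origin and is selected with ampicillin through an AmpR (beta-lactamase) marker. The copy number is listed as unknown, although ColE1-type origins generally support multicopy maintenance. No feature table or total size is provided, so the layout described here comes only from the catalogue summary.

The payload is a single gfp reporter cassette. Transcription is driven by PLlacO-1, a synthetic promoter that combines the phage lambda PL core with lac operator sites. It is therefore repressed by LacI and induced with IPTG in hosts that supply the repressor, and it is effectively constitutive in hosts that lack it. Upstream of gfp sits an element recorded as "T710", listed as an N-terminal tag or fusion carried on the backbone. The name suggests a leader derived from phage T7 gene 10, a sequence commonly used to promote efficient translation initiation, but the record does not define it further. The cassette is closed by a transcription terminator designated the Asp terminator.

The associated publication concerns how Hfq concentration affects small RNA activity in bacteria. That context suggests the plasmid serves as a fluorescent reporter or control for quantifying gene expression in such experiments. The record does not state its specific role, nor whether the gfp transcript carries any small RNA target sequence.
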