Addgene plasmid #62830: pHL1633
Purpose: Lim Lab plasmid: AmpR + PLlacO-1::T710 gfp::Asp terminator + ColE1
Depositing lab: Han Lim. Depositing organization: University of California, Berkeley. Publication: Paradoxical suppression of small RNA activity at high Hfq concentrations due to random-order binding. Sagawa S, Shin JE, Hussein R, Lim HN. Nucleic Acids Res. 2015 Aug 10. pii: gkv777. 10.1093/nar/gkv777 PubMed 26261213.
Backbone
  Vector backbone: unknown-ColE1 ori
  Backbone manufacturer: Lim Lab
  Vector type: Bacterial Expression, Synthetic Biology
Growth in bacteria
  Bacterial resistance: Ampicillin, 100 μg/mL
  Growth temperature: 37°C
  Growth strain: DH5alpha
  Copy number: Unknown
Gene/Insert
  Gene/Insert name: gfp
  Promoter: pLlacO-1
  Tag / fusion protein: T710 (N terminal on backbone)
  Cloning method: Unknown
  Sequencing primers: 5′ unknown; 3′ AspTerm
Terms and licenses: Academic/Nonprofit Terms; Industry Terms: Not Available to Industry
How to cite: pHL1633 was a gift from Han Lim (Addgene plasmid # 62830 ; http://n2t.net/addgene:62830 ; RRID:Addgene_62830)
